Addgene plasmid #132973: pME-nls-sfGFP
Purpose: full-length of nuclear localized sfGFP with stop codon in pmE Gateway vector
Depositing lab: Nathan Lawson. Depositing organization: University of Massachusetts, Worcester. Publication: Valves Are a Conserved Feature of the Zebrafish Lymphatic System. Shin M, Nozaki T, Idrizi F, Isogai S, Ogasawara K, Ishida K, Yuge S, Roscoe B, Wolfe SA, Fukuhara S, Mochizuki N, Deguchi T, Lawson ND. Dev Cell. 2019 Nov 4;51(3):374-386.e5. doi: 10.1016/j.devcel.2019.08.019. Epub 2019 Sep 26. PubMed 31564611.
Backbone
  Vector backbone: pDONR221
  Backbone size w/o insert (bp): 2543
  Total vector size (bp): 3616
  Vector type: Gateway vector
Growth in bacteria
  Bacterial resistance: Kanamycin, 50 μg/mL
  Growth temperature: 37°C
  Growth strain: DH5alpha
  Copy number: High Copy
Gene/Insert
  Gene/Insert name: nuclear localized super folder GFP (alt name: nls sfGFP)
  Species: Aequorea victoria
  Insert size (bp): 1065
  Tag / fusion protein: 6x myc (N terminal on insert); SV40 NLS (C terminal on insert); SV40 NLS (N terminal on insert)
  Cloning method: Gateway Cloning
  Sequencing primers: 5′ M13F; 3′ M13R-pUC
Terms and licenses: Academic/Nonprofit Terms; Industry Terms: Not Available to Industry
How to cite: pME-nls-sfGFP was a gift from Nathan Lawson (Addgene plasmid # 132973 ; http://n2t.net/addgene:132973 ; RRID:Addgene_132973)
