[The description below was written by a language model from this plasmid's Addgene catalogue record and pLannotate feature annotations shown in this document.]
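Description:
pME-nls-sfGFP is a Gateway middle-entry clone built in the pDONR221 backbone, about 3.6 kb in total, and maintained in E. coli as a high-copy plasmid through a ColE1/pUC-type origin with kanamycin selection (aph(3')-Ia). As is typical for pDONR-derived entry vectors, rrnB T1 and T2 terminators sit upstream of the cloning region to insulate it from read-through transcription. A T7 promoter lies just outside attL2, pointing back toward the insert. Short lacZα and lacI fragments are backbone remnants with no evident function.

The payload, flanked by attL1 and attL2, is an open reading frame of roughly 1.07 kb encoding superfolder GFP, a rapidly maturing, constitutively fluorescent Aequorea victoria derivative. It is preceded by six tandem Myc epitope tags. The catalogue entry also lists SV40 nuclear localization signals at both the N- and C-terminal sides of the insert. These short motifs were not picked up in either annotated feature table, although small unannotated gaps on each side of the sfGFP coding sequence could accommodate them. The coding sequence ends with a stop codon, so it is meant to be the terminal reading frame rather than an N-terminal fusion partner.

The entry clone carries no eukaryotic promoter or polyadenylation signal. Expression depends on LR recombination, which moves the cassette into a destination vector and, in multisite assemblies, combines it with 5′ promoter and 3′ elements. The associated work concerns the zebrafish lymphatic system, consistent with use in building transgenes that mark cell nuclei with a green, Myc-detectable reporter. The two sequence records (depositor and repository-sequenced) show the same features in the same order, differing only in start coordinate and by two nucleotides in length.
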