Features (pLannotate 1.2.2; 16 found; start..end, strand, type, name):
    121..213     +  CDS            lacI (fragment): lac repressor; lacI; The lac repressor binds to the lac operator to inhibit transcription in E. coli. This inhibition can be relieved by adding lactose or isopropyl-β-D-thiogalactopyranoside (IPTG).
    268..295     -  terminator     rrnB T2 terminator: transcription terminator T2 from the E. coli rrnB gene
    427..470     +  terminator     rrnB T1 terminator: Escherichia coli rrnB; transcription terminator T1 from the E. coli rrnB gene
    517..553     -  CDS            lacZα (fragment): LacZα fragment of β-galactosidase; lacZ fragment
    569..668     +  protein_bind   attL1: mutant version of attL; recombination site for the Gateway® LR reaction LR Clonase™
    731..760     +  CDS            Myc: Myc (human c-Myc proto-oncogene) epitope tag
    770..799     +  CDS            Myc: Myc (human c-Myc proto-oncogene) epitope tag
    809..838     +  CDS            Myc: Myc (human c-Myc proto-oncogene) epitope tag
    848..877     +  CDS            Myc: Myc (human c-Myc proto-oncogene) epitope tag
    887..916     +  CDS            Myc: Myc (human c-Myc proto-oncogene) epitope tag
    950..979     +  CDS            Myc: Myc (human c-Myc proto-oncogene) epitope tag
   1001..1714    +  CDS            Superfolder GFP: Superfolder GFP is a basic (constitutively fluorescent) green fluorescent protein published in 2005, derived from Aequorea victoria. It is reported to be a very rapidly-maturing weak dimer.
   1743..1842    -  protein_bind   attL2: mutant version of attL; recombination site for the Gateway® LR reaction LR Clonase™
   1860..1878    -  promoter       T7 promoter: promoter for bacteriophage T7 RNA polymerase
   2012..2821    +  CDS            KanR: aminoglycoside phosphotransferase; aph(3')-Ia; confers resistance to kanamycin in bacteria or G418 (Geneticin®) in eukaryotes
   2968..3556    +  rep_origin     ori: high-copy-number ColE1/pMB1/pBR322/pUC origin of replication
>Addgene plasmid #132973 | pME-nls-sfGFP | depositor full sequence | sequence record 255606 | pME-nls-sfGFP sequence 3616 bps
CTTTCCTGCGTTATCCCCTGATTCTGTGGATAACCGTATTACCGCCTTTGAGTGAGCTGATACCGCTCGC
CGCAGCCGAACGACCGAGCGCAGCGAGTCAGTGAGCGAGGAAGCGGAAGAGCGCCCAATACGCAAACCGC
CTCTCCCCGCGCGTTGGCCGATTCATTAATGCAGCTGGCACGACAGGTTTCCCGACTGGAAAGCGGGCAG
TGAGCGCAACGCAATTAATACGCGTACCGCTAGCCAGGAAGAGTTTGTAGAAACGCAAAAAGGCCATCCG
TCAGGATGGCCTTCTGCTTAGTTTGATGCCTGGCAGTTTATGGCGGGCGTCCTGCCCGCCACCCTCCGGG
CCGTTGCTTCACAACGTTCAAATCCGCTCCCGGCGGATTTGTCCTACTCAGGAGAGCGTTCACCGACAAA
CAACAGATAAAACGAAAGGCCCAGTCTTCCGACTGAGCCTTTCGTTTTATTTGATGCCTGGCAGTTCCCT
ACTCTCGCGTTAACGCTAGCATGGATGTTTTCCCAGTCACGACGTTGTAAAACGACGGCCAGTCTTAAGC
TCGGGCCCCAAATAATGATTTTATTTTGACTGATAGTGACCTGTTCGTTGCAACAAATTGATGAGCAATG
CTTTTTTATAATGCCAACTTTGTACAAAAAAGCAGGCTCCGCCACCATGGCTCCTAAGAAGAAGAGGAAG
GTGGCAGGATCCCATCGATTTAAAGCTATGGAGCAAAAGCTCATTTCTGAAGAGGACTTGAATGAAATGG
AGCAAAAGCTCATTTCTGAAGAGGACTTGAATGAAATGGAGCAAAAGCTCATTTCTGAAGAGGACTTGAA
TGAAATGGAGCAAAAGCTCATTTCTGAAGAGGACTTGAATGAAATGGAGCAAAAGCTCATTTCTGAAGAG
GACTTGAATGAAATGGAGAGCTTGGGCGACCTCACCATGGAGCAAAAGCTCATTTCTGAAGAGGACTTGA
ATTTAGAGATCTCGAATTCCATGTCCAAAGGAGAAGAGCTGTTCACTGGAGTGGTACCAATACTTGTGGA
GTTGGACGGAGATGTGAACGGACACAAATTTTCAGTCCGCGGGGAGGGGGAAGGGGATGCTACTATTGGC
AAGCTGACGCTCAAATTCATCTGTACCACCGGAAAACTCCCTGTACCCTGGCCCACACTGGTGACAACTC
TGACTTACGGCGTGCAATGTTTTAGCCGATACCCAGACCACATGAAGAGGCACGACTTTTTCAAAAGCGC
AATGCCTGAAGGATACGTACAGGAAAGGACCATTTCTTTTAAAGACGACGGGAAGTACAAAACCCGGGCA
GTGGTGAAGTTTGAGGGCGATACCCTCGTCAATAGGATCGAATTGAAGGGAACTGACTTCAAAGAAGATG
GCAACATCCTGGGTCACAAGCTTGAGTATAACTTTAACTCCCACAACGTGTATATTACAGCCGACAAACA
GAAGAATGGAATTAAGGCTAACTTCACTGTCAGACACAATGTCGAAGATGGCTCCGTGCAGCTCGCCGAT
CACTATCAACAGAATACTCCTATCGGGGACGGCCCAGTCCTGCTGCCCGACAACCACTACCTGAGTACCC
AGACTGTTCTGAGCAAAGATCCGAACGAGAAGCGCGACCACATGGTGCTGCATGAGTATGTCAACGCTGC
GGGAATTACCCTCGGCATGGACGAGCTGTACAAGTCTAGAGCTCCAAAGAAGCGTAAGGTACACCCAGCT
TTCTTGTACAAAGTTGGCATTATAAGAAAGCATTGCTTATCAATTTGTTGCAACGAACAGGTCACTATCA
GTCAAAATAAAATCATTATTTGCCATCCAGCTGATATCCCCTATAGTGAGTCGTATTACATGGTCATAGC
TGTTTCCTGGCAGCTCTGGCCCGTGTCTCAAAATCTCTGATGTTACATTGCACAAGATAAAATAATATCA
TCATGAACAATAAAACTGTCTGCTTACATAAACAGTAATACAAGGGGTGTTATGAGCCATATTCAACGGG
AAACGTCGAGGCCGCGATTAAATTCCAACATGGATGCTGATTTATATGGGTATAAATGGGCTCGCGATAA
TGTCGGGCAATCAGGTGCGACAATCTATCGCTTGTATGGGAAGCCCGATGCGCCAGAGTTGTTTCTGAAA
CATGGCAAAGGTAGCGTTGCCAATGATGTTACAGATGAGATGGTCAGACTAAACTGGCTGACGGAATTTA
TGCCTCTTCCGACCATCAAGCATTTTATCCGTACTCCTGATGATGCATGGTTACTCACCACTGCGATCCC
CGGAAAAACAGCATTCCAGGTATTAGAAGAATATCCTGATTCAGGTGAAAATATTGTTGATGCGCTGGCA
GTGTTCCTGCGCCGGTTGCATTCGATTCCTGTTTGTAATTGTCCTTTTAACAGCGATCGCGTATTTCGTC
TCGCTCAGGCGCAATCACGAATGAATAACGGTTTGGTTGATGCGAGTGATTTTGATGACGAGCGTAATGG
CTGGCCTGTTGAACAAGTCTGGAAAGAAATGCATAAACTTTTGCCATTCTCACCGGATTCAGTCGTCACT
CATGGTGATTTCTCACTTGATAACCTTATTTTTGACGAGGGGAAATTAATAGGTTGTATTGATGTTGGAC
GAGTCGGAATCGCAGACCGATACCAGGATCTTGCCATCCTATGGAACTGCCTCGGTGAGTTTTCTCCTTC
ATTACAGAAACGGCTTTTTCAAAAATATGGTATTGATAATCCTGATATGAATAAATTGCAGTTTCATTTG
ATGCTCGATGAGTTTTTCTAATCAGAATTGGTTAATTGGTTGTAACACTGGCAGAGCATTACGCTGACTT
GACGGGACGGCGCAAGCTCATGACCAAAATCCCTTAACGTGAGTTACGCGTCGTTCCACTGAGCGTCAGA
CCCCGTAGAAAAGATCAAAGGATCTTCTTGAGATCCTTTTTTTCTGCGCGTAATCTGCTGCTTGCAAACA
AAAAAACCACCGCTACCAGCGGTGGTTTGTTTGCCGGATCAAGAGCTACCAACTCTTTTTCCGAAGGTAA
CTGGCTTCAGCAGAGCGCAGATACCAAATACTGTTCTTCTAGTGTAGCCGTAGTTAGGCCACCACTTCAA
GAACTCTGTAGCACCGCCTACATACCTCGCTCTGCTAATCCTGTTACCAGTGGCTGCTGCCAGTGGCGAT
AAGTCGTGTCTTACCGGGTTGGACTCAAGACGATAGTTACCGGATAAGGCGCAGCGGTCGGGCTGAACGG
GGGGTTCGTGCACACAGCCCAGCTTGGAGCGAACGACCTACACCGAACTGAGATACCTACAGCGTGAGCT
ATGAGAAAGCGCCACGCTTCCCGAAGGGAGAAAGGCGGACAGGTATCCGGTAAGCGGCAGGGTCGGAACA
GGAGAGCGCACGAGGGAGCTTCCAGGGGGAAACGCCTGGTATCTTTATAGTCCTGTCGGGTTTCGCCACC
TCTGACTTGAGCGTCGATTTTTGTGATGCTCGTCAGGGGGGCGGAGCCTATGGAAAAACGCCAGCAACGC
GGCCTTTTTACGGTTCCTGGCCTTTTGCTGGCCTTTTGCTCACATG
