Features (pLannotate 1.2.2; 16 found; start..end, strand, type, name):
     85..112     -  terminator     rrnB T2 terminator: transcription terminator T2 from the E. coli rrnB gene
    244..287     +  terminator     rrnB T1 terminator: Escherichia coli rrnB; transcription terminator T1 from the E. coli rrnB gene
    334..370     -  CDS            lacZα (fragment): LacZα fragment of β-galactosidase; lacZ fragment
    386..485     +  protein_bind   attL1: mutant version of attL; recombination site for the Gateway® LR reaction LR Clonase™
    548..577     +  CDS            Myc: Myc (human c-Myc proto-oncogene) epitope tag
    587..616     +  CDS            Myc: Myc (human c-Myc proto-oncogene) epitope tag
    626..655     +  CDS            Myc: Myc (human c-Myc proto-oncogene) epitope tag
    665..694     +  CDS            Myc: Myc (human c-Myc proto-oncogene) epitope tag
    704..733     +  CDS            Myc: Myc (human c-Myc proto-oncogene) epitope tag
    767..796     +  CDS            Myc: Myc (human c-Myc proto-oncogene) epitope tag
    818..1531    +  CDS            Superfolder GFP: Superfolder GFP is a basic (constitutively fluorescent) green fluorescent protein published in 2005, derived from Aequorea victoria. It is reported to be a very rapidly-maturing weak dimer.
   1560..1659    -  protein_bind   attL2: mutant version of attL; recombination site for the Gateway® LR reaction LR Clonase™
   1677..1695    -  promoter       T7 promoter: promoter for bacteriophage T7 RNA polymerase
   1829..2638    +  CDS            KanR: aminoglycoside phosphotransferase; aph(3')-Ia; confers resistance to kanamycin in bacteria or G418 (Geneticin®) in eukaryotes
   2785..3373    +  rep_origin     ori: high-copy-number ColE1/pMB1/pBR322/pUC origin of replication
   3556..30      +  CDS            lacI (fragment) (across the origin): lac repressor; lacI; The lac repressor binds to the lac operator to inhibit transcription in E. coli. This inhibition can be relieved by adding lactose or isopropyl-β-D-thiogalactopyranoside (IPTG).
>Addgene plasmid #132973 | pME-nls-sfGFP | addgene full sequence | sequence record 263465 | Addgene NGS Result
CAGGTTTCCCGACTGGAAAGCGGGCAGTGAGCGCAACGCAATTAATACGCGTACCGCTAGCCAGGAAGAG
TTTGTAGAAACGCAAAAAGGCCATCCGTCAGGATGGCCTTCTGCTTAGTTTGATGCCTGGCAGTTTATGG
CGGGCGTCCTGCCCGCCACCCTCCGGGCCGTTGCTTCACAACGTTCAAATCCGCTCCCGGCGGATTTGTC
CTACTCAGGAGAGCGTTCACCGACAAACAACAGATAAAACGAAAGGCCCAGTCTTCCGACTGAGCCTTTC
GTTTTATTTGATGCCTGGCAGTTCCCTACTCTCGCGTTAACGCTAGCATGGATGTTTTCCCAGTCACGAC
GTTGTAAAACGACGGCCAGTCTTAAGCTCGGGCCCCAAATAATGATTTTATTTTGACTGATAGTGACCTG
TTCGTTGCAACAAATTGATGAGCAATGCTTTTTTATAATGCCAACTTTGTACAAAAAAGCAGGCTCCGCC
ACCATGGCTCCTAAGAAGAAGAGGAAGGTGGCAGGATCCCATCGATTTAAAGCTATGGAGCAAAAGCTCA
TTTCTGAAGAGGACTTGAATGAAATGGAGCAAAAGCTCATTTCTGAAGAGGACTTGAATGAAATGGAGCA
AAAGCTCATTTCTGAAGAGGACTTGAATGAAATGGAGCAAAAGCTCATTTCTGAAGAGGACTTGAATGAA
ATGGAGCAAAAGCTCATTTCTGAAGAGGACTTGAATGAAATGGAGAGCTTGGGCGACCTCACCATGGAGC
AAAAGCTCATTTCTGAAGAGGACTTGAATTTAGAGATCTCGAATTCCATGTCCAAAGGAGAAGAGCTGTT
CACTGGAGTGGTACCAATACTTGTGGAGTTGGACGGAGATGTGAACGGACACAAATTTTCAGTCCGCGGG
GAGGGGGAAGGGGATGCTACTATTGGCAAGCTGACGCTCAAATTCATCTGTACCACCGGAAAACTCCCTG
TACCCTGGCCCACACTGGTGACAACTCTGACTTACGGCGTGCAATGTTTTAGCCGATACCCAGACCACAT
GAAGAGGCACGACTTTTTCAAAAGCGCAATGCCTGAAGGATACGTACAGGAAAGGACCATTTCTTTTAAA
GACGACGGGAAGTACAAAACCCGGGCAGTGGTGAAGTTTGAGGGCGATACCCTCGTCAATAGGATCGAAT
TGAAGGGAACTGACTTCAAAGAAGATGGCAACATCCTGGGTCACAAGCTTGAGTATAACTTTAACTCCCA
CAACGTGTATATTACAGCCGACAAACAGAAGAATGGAATTAAGGCTAACTTCACTGTCAGACACAATGTC
GAAGATGGCTCCGTGCAGCTCGCCGATCACTATCAACAGAATACTCCTATCGGGGACGGCCCAGTCCTGC
TGCCCGACAACCACTACCTGAGTACCCAGACTGTTCTGAGCAAAGATCCGAACGAGAAGCGCGACCACAT
GGTGCTGCATGAGTATGTCAACGCTGCGGGAATTACCCTCGGCATGGACGAGCTGTACAAGTCTAGAGCT
CCAAAGAAGCGTAAGGTACACCCAGCTTTCTTGTACAAAGTTGGCATTATAAGAAAGCATTGCTTATCAA
TTTGTTGCAACGAACAGGTCACTATCAGTCAAAATAAAATCATTATTTGCCATCCAGCTGATATCCCCTA
TAGTGAGTCGTATTACATGGTCATAGCTGTTTCCTGGCAGCTCTGGCCCGTGTCTCAAAATCTCTGATGT
TACATTGCACAAGATAAAAATATATCATCATGAACAATAAAACTGTCTGCTTACATAAACAGTAATACAA
GGGGTGTTATGAGCCATATTCAACGGGAAACGTCGAGGCCGCGATTAAATTCCAACATGGATGCTGATTT
ATATGGGTATAAATGGGCTCGCGATAATGTCGGGCAATCAGGTGCGACAATCTATCGCTTGTATGGGAAG
CCCGATGCGCCAGAGTTGTTTCTGAAACATGGCAAAGGTAGCGTTGCCAATGATGTTACAGATGAGATGG
TCAGACTAAACTGGCTGACGGAATTTATGCCTCTTCCGACCATCAAGCATTTTATCCGTACTCCTGATGA
TGCATGGTTACTCACCACTGCGATCCCCGGAAAAACAGCATTCCAGGTATTAGAAGAATATCCTGATTCA
GGTGAAAATATTGTTGATGCGCTGGCAGTGTTCCTGCGCCGGTTGCATTCGATTCCTGTTTGTAATTGTC
CTTTTAACAGCGATCGCGTATTTCGTCTCGCTCAGGCGCAATCACGAATGAATAACGGTTTGGTTGATGC
GAGTGATTTTGATGACGAGCGTAATGGCTGGCCTGTTGAACAAGTCTGGAAAGAAATGCATAAACTTTTG
CCATTCTCACCGGATTCAGTCGTCACTCATGGTGATTTCTCACTTGATAACCTTATTTTTGACGAGGGGA
AATTAATAGGTTGTATTGATGTTGGACGAGTCGGAATCGCAGACCGATACCAGGATCTTGCCATCCTATG
GAACTGCCTCGGTGAGTTTTCTCCTTCATTACAGAAACGGCTTTTTCAAAAATATGGTATTGATAATCCT
GATATGAATAAATTGCAGTTTCATTTGATGCTCGATGAGTTTTTCTAATCAGAATTGGTTAATTGGTTGT
AACACTGGCAGAGCATTACGCTGACTTGACGGGACGGCGCAAGCTCATGACCAAAATCCCTTAACGTGAG
TTACGCGTCGTTCCACTGAGCGTCAGACCCCGTAGAAAAGATCAAAGGATCTTCTTGAGATCCTTTTTTT
CTGCGCGTAATCTGCTGCTTGCAAACAAAAAAACCACCGCTACCAGCGGTGGTTTGTTTGCCGGATCAAG
AGCTACCAACTCTTTTTCCGAAGGTAACTGGCTTCAGCAGAGCGCAGATACCAAATACTGTTCTTCTAGT
GTAGCCGTAGTTAGGCCACCACTTCAAGAACTCTGTAGCACCGCCTACATACCTCGCTCTGCTAATCCTG
TTACCAGTGGCTGCTGCCAGTGGCGATAAGTCGTGTCTTACCGGGTTGGACTCAAGACGATAGTTACCGG
ATAAGGCGCAGCGGTCGGGCTGAACGGGGGGTTCGTGCACACAGCCCAGCTTGGAGCGAACGACCTACAC
CGAACTGAGATACCTACAGCGTGAGCTATGAGAAAGCGCCACGCTTCCCGAAGGGAGAAAGGCGGACAGG
TATCCGGTAAGCGGCAGGGTCGGAACAGGAGAGCGCACGAGGGAGCTTCCAGGGGGAAACGCCTGGTATC
TTTATAGTCCTGTCGGGTTTCGCCACCTCTGACTTGAGCGTCGATTTTTGTGATGCTCGTCAGGGGGGCG
GAGCCTATGGAAAAACGCCAGCAACGCGGCCTTTTTACGGTTCCTGGCCTTTTGCTGGCCTTTTGCTCAC
ATGTTCTTTCCTGCGTTATCCCCTGATTCTGTGGATAACCGTATTACCGCCTTTGAGTGAGCTGATACCG
CTCGCCGCAGCCGAACGACCGAGCGCAGCGAGTCAGTGAGCGAGGAAGCGGAAGAGCGCCCAATACGCAA
ACCGCCTCTCCCCGCGCGTTGGCCGATTCATTAATGCAGCTGGCACGA
